Addgene plasmid #185154: pST_CAHS2_PARRC_98-187 (pBS0278)
Purpose: For the mammalian expression of the tardigrade protein CAHS2_PARRC_98-187. This is one of the bottom performing targets in our apoptosis assay (it induced apoptosis).
Depositing lab: Pamela Silver. Depositing organization: Harvard Medical School. Publication: Natural and Designed Proteins Inspired by Extremotolerant Organisms Can Form Condensates and Attenuate Apoptosis in Human Cells. Veling MT, Nguyen DT, Thadani NN, Oster ME, Rollins NJ, Brock KP, Bethel NP, Lim S, Baker D, Way JC, Marks DS, Chang RL, Silver PA. ACS Synth Biol. 2022 Mar 18;11(3):1292-1302. doi: 10.1021/acssynbio.1c00572. Epub 2022 Feb 18. PubMed 35176859.
Backbone
  Vector backbone: YK 02
  Vector type: Mammalian Expression
Growth in bacteria
  Bacterial resistance: Ampicillin, 100 μg/mL
  Growth temperature: 37°C
  Growth strain: DH5alpha
  Copy number: High Copy
Gene/Insert
  Gene/Insert name: CAHS2_PARRC_98-187
  Species: P. richtersi
  Insert size (bp): 312
  Cloning method: Gibson Cloning
Terms and licenses: Academic/Nonprofit Terms; Industry Terms: Not Available to Industry
Depositor comments: This is one of the bottom performing targets in our apoptosis assay (it induced apoptosis). See supplemental table 2 in our paper to see its performance in our assay. The negative control for this assay is pSecTag2 B which can be obtained from Thermo here https://www.thermofisher.com/order/catalog/product/V90020
How to cite: pST_CAHS2_PARRC_98-187 (pBS0278) was a gift from Pamela Silver (Addgene plasmid # 185154 ; http://n2t.net/addgene:185154 ; RRID:Addgene_185154)
