[The description below was written by a language model from this plasmid's Addgene catalogue record and pLannotate feature annotations shown in this document.]
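Description:
pST_CAHS2_PARRC_98-187 (pBS0278) is a 5,222-nt mammalian expression plasmid built on a backbone recorded as YK 02. It carries a 312-bp insert, introduced by Gibson cloning, that encodes residues 98–187 of the tardigrade protein CAHS2 (a cytoplasmic abundant heat-soluble protein) from P. richtersi. The automated annotation matches this coding region, by homology, to the related CAHS2 protein of Hypsibius dujardini, but the catalogue species is P. richtersi. The open reading frame sits downstream of the human cytomegalovirus immediate-early enhancer and promoter, which drive strong constitutive transcription in mammalian cells. A T7 promoter lies just before the coding sequence and could support in vitro transcription or serve as a sequencing primer site. A partial FLAG epitope match follows the insert, suggesting a C-terminal tag for detection, and the transcript ends at the bovine growth hormone polyadenylation signal. A short hit annotated as a truncated HIV-1 LTR at the promoter junction is probably incidental; nothing else in the record indicates a lentiviral vector.

In E. coli the plasmid is maintained at high copy through a ColE1/pUC-type origin and selected with ampicillin via β-lactamase. An f1 origin is also present. A second cassette places the Sh ble gene under tandem SV40 early and EM7 promoters with an SV40 polyadenylation signal, which in principle allows Zeocin selection in both mammalian cells and bacteria. Remnants of the lac promoter/operator region are backbone carry-over.

The construct was made for a screen of natural and designed proteins from extremotolerant organisms, testing their effect on apoptosis in human cells. This fragment ranked among the poorest performers and induced apoptosis rather than attenuating it. The depositors name the empty pSecTag2 B vector as the negative control for the assay.
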