Features (pLannotate 1.2.2; 22 found; start..end, strand, type, name):
     24..76      -  misc_feature   bom (fragment): basis of mobility region from pBR322
    231..610     +  enhancer       CMV enhancer: human cytomegalovirus immediate early enhancer
    611..814     +  promoter       CMV promoter: human cytomegalovirus (CMV) immediate early promoter
    810..843     +  LTR            5' LTR (truncated) (fragment): truncated 5' long terminal repeat (LTR) from HIV-1
    859..877     +  promoter       T7 promoter: promoter for bacteriophage T7 RNA polymerase
    913..1173    +  CDS            CAHS 86272 (fragment): CAHS2_HYPDU - Also known as CAHS-b From Hypsibius dujardini (Water bear) (Macrobiotus dujardini).
   1189..1209    +  CDS            FLAG (fragment): FLAG® epitope tag, followed by an enterokinase cleavage site
   1232..1456    +  polyA_signal   bGH poly(A) signal: bovine growth hormone polyadenylation signal
   1460..1481    +  promoter       SV40 promoter (fragment): SV40 enhancer and early promoter
   1502..1930    +  rep_origin     f1 ori (sequence partly withheld): f1 bacteriophage origin of replication; arrow indicates direction of (+) strand synthesis
   1944..2273    +  promoter       SV40 promoter: SV40 enhancer and early promoter
   2321..2368    +  promoter       EM7 promoter: synthetic bacterial promoter&nbsp
   2387..2761    +  CDS            BleoR: antibiotic-binding protein; Sh ble from Streptoalloteichus hindustanus; confers resistance to bleomycin, phleomycin, and Zeocin™
   2771..2896    +  CDS            ble (fragment): BLE_KLEPN - Experimental evidence at protein level: Swiss-Prot protein existence level 1. Binding protein with a strong affinity to the bleomycin family of antibiotics. Binds to CL990; an antimitotic-antibiotic compound. From Klebsiella pneumoniae.
   2891..3012    +  polyA_signal   SV40 poly(A) signal: SV40 polyadenylation signal
   3085..3101    -  protein_bind   lac operator: The lac repressor binds to the lac operator to inhibit transcription in E. coli. This inhibition can be relieved by adding lactose or isopropyl-β-D-thiogalactopyranoside (IPTG). lac repressor encoded by lacI
   3109..3139    -  promoter       lac promoter: promoter for the E. coli lac operon
   3154..3175    -  protein_bind   CAP binding site: CAP binding activates transcription in the presence of cAMP. E. coli catabolite activator protein
   3188..3280    -  CDS            lacI (fragment): lac repressor; lacI; The lac repressor binds to the lac operator to inhibit transcription in E. coli. This inhibition can be relieved by adding lactose or isopropyl-β-D-thiogalactopyranoside (IPTG).
   3463..4051    -  rep_origin     ori: high-copy-number ColE1/pMB1/pBR322/pUC origin of replication
   4222..5082    -  CDS            AmpR: β-lactamase; bla; confers resistance to ampicillin, carbenicillin, and related antibiotics
   5083..5187    -  promoter       AmpR promoter: bla
>Addgene plasmid #185154 | pST_CAHS2_PARRC_98-187 (pBS0278) | addgene full sequence | sequence record 366648 | Addgene NGS Result
GATCGGGAGATCTCCCGATCCCCTATGGTGCACTCTCAGTACAATCTGCTCTGATGCCGCATAGTTAAGC
CAGTATCTGCTCCCTGCTTGTGTGTTGGAGGTCGCTGAGTAGTGCGCGAGCAAAATTTAAGCTACAACAA
GGCAAGGCTTGACCGACAATTGCATGAAGAATCTGCTTAGGGTTAGGCGTTTTGCGCTGCTTCGCGATGT
ACGGGCCAGATATACGCGTTGACATTGATTATTGACTAGTTATTAATAGTAATCAATTACGGGGTCATTA
GTTCATAGCCCATATATGGAGTTCCGCGTTACATAACTTACGGTAAATGGCCCGCCTGGCTGACCGCCCA
ACGACCCCCGCCCATTGACGTCAATAATGACGTATGTTCCCATAGTAACGCCAATAGGGACTTTCCATTG
ACGTCAATGGGTGGAGTATTTACGGTAAACTGCCCACTTGGCAGTACATCAAGTGTATCATATGCCAAGT
ACGCCCCCTATTGACGTCAATGACGGTAAATGGCCCGCCTGGCATTATGCCCAGTACATGACCTTATGGG
ACTTTCCTACTTGGCAGTACATCTACGTATTAGTCATCGCTATTACCATGGTGATGCGGTTTTGGCAGTA
CATCAATGGGCGTGGATAGCGGTTTGACTCACGGGGATTTCCAAGTCTCCACCCCATTGACGTCAATGGG
AGTTTGTTTTGGCACCAAAATCAACGGGACTTTCCAAAATGTCGTAACAACTCCGCCCCATTGACGCAAA
TGGGCGGTAGGCGTGTACGGTGGGAGGTCTATATAAGCAGAGCTCTCTGGCTAACTAGAGAACCCACTGC
TTACTGGCTTATCGAAATTAATACGACTCACTATAGGGAGACCCAAGCTGGCTAGCCACCATGGCCGCCA
AGACCAGAGAGAACGAGATGCTGGGCCAGCAGTACGAGAAGGAGCTGGAGAGAAAGAGCGAGGCCTACAG
AAAGCACCAGGAGGTGGAGGCCGACAAGATCCGGAAGGAGCTGGAGAAGCAGCACATGAGAGACATCGAG
TTCCGGAAGGAGATCGCCGAGCTGGCCATCGAGAACCAGAAGCGGATGATCGACCTGGAGTGTCGGTACG
CTAAGAAGGATATGGACCGGGAGAGAACCAAGGTGCGTATGATGCTGGAGCAGTGAGGATCTGGGGACTA
CAAGGACGACGACGACAAGTGAACCCGCTGATCAGCCTCGACTGTGCCTTCTAGTTGCCAGCCATCTGTT
GTTTGCCCCTCCCCCGTGCCTTCCTTGACCCTGGAAGGTGCCACTCCCACTGTCCTTTCCTAATAAAATG
AGGAAATTGCATCGCATTGTCTGAGTAGGTGTCATTCTATTCTGGGGGGTGGGGTGGGGCAGGACAGCAA
GGGGGAGGATTGGGAAGACAATAGCAGGCATGCTGGGGATGCGGTGGGCTCTATGGCTTCTGAGGCGGAA
AGAACCAGCTGGGGCTCTAGGGGGTATCCCC
[124 nt withheld, positions 1502-1625]
C
[91 nt withheld, positions 1627-1717]
A
[49 nt withheld, positions 1719-1767]
CCTTTGACGTTGGAGTCCACGTTCTTT
[37 nt withheld, positions 1795-1831]
ACCCTATCTCGGTCTATTCTTTTGATTTATAAGGGATTTTGCCGATTTCGGCCTATTGGTTAAAAAATGA
GCTGATTTAACAAAAATTTAACGCGAATTAATTCTGTGGAATGTGTGTCAGTTAGGGTGTGGAAAGTCCC
CAGGCTCCCCAGCAGGCAGAAGTATGCAAAGCATGCATCTCAATTAGTCAGCAACCAGGTGTGGAAAGTC
CCCAGGCTCCCCAGCAGGCAGAAGTATGCAAAGCATGCATCTCAATTAGTCAGCAACCATAGTCCCGCCC
CTAACTCCGCCCATCCCGCCCCTAACTCCGCCCAGTTCCGCCCATTCTCCGCCCCATGGCTGACTAATTT
TTTTTATTTATGCAGAGGCCGAGGCCGCCTCTGCCTCTGAGCTATTCCAGAAGTAGTGAGGAGGCTTTTT
TGGAGGCCTAGGCTTTTGCAAAAAGCTCCCGGGAGCTTGTATATCCATTTTCGGATCTGATCAGCACGTG
TTGACAATTAATCATCGGCATAGTATATCGGCATAGTATAATACGACAAGGTGAGGAACTAAACCATGGC
CAAGTTGACCAGTGCCGTTCCGGTGCTCACCGCGCGCGACGTCGCCGGAGCGGTCGAGTTCTGGACCGAC
CGGCTCGGGTTCTCCCGGGACTTCGTGGAGGACGACTTCGCCGGTGTGGTCCGGGACGACGTGACCCTGT
TCATCAGCGCGGTCCAGGACCAGGTGGTGCCGGACAACACCCTGGCCTGGGTGTGGGTGCGCGGCCTGGA
CGAGCTGTACGCCGAGTGGTCGGAGGTCGTGTCCACGAACTTCCGGGACGCCTCCGGGCCGGCCATGACC
GAGATCGGCGAGCAGCCGTGGGGGCGGGAGTTCGCCCTGCGCGACCCGGCCGGCAACTGCGTGCACTTCG
TGGCCGAGGAGCAGGACTGACACGTGCTACGAGATTTCGATTCCACCGCCGCCTTCTATGAAAGGTTGGG
CTTCGGAATCGTTTTCCGGGACGCCGGCTGGATGATCCTCCAGCGCGGGGATCTCATGCTGGAGTTCTTC
GCCCACCCCAACTTGTTTATTGCAGCTTATAATGGTTACAAATAAAGCAATAGCATCACAAATTTCACAA
ATAAAGCATTTTTTTCACTGCATTCTAGTTGTGGTTTGTCCAAACTCATCAATGTATCTTATCATGTCTG
TATACCGTCGACCTCTAGCTAGAGCTTGGCGTAATCATGGTCATAGCTGTTTCCTGTGTGAAATTGTTAT
CCGCTCACAATTCCACACAACATACGAGCCGGAAGCATAAAGTGTAAAGCCTGGGGTGCCTAATGAGTGA
GCTAACTTACATTAATTGCGTTGCGCTCACTGCCCGCTTTCCAGTCGGGAAACCTGTCGTGCCAGCTGCA
TTAATGAATCGGCCAACGCGCGGGGAGAGGCGGTTTGCGTATTGGGCGCTCTTCCGCTTCCTCGCTCACT
GACTCGCTGCGCTCGGTCGTTCGGCTGCGGCGAGCGGTATCAGCTCACTCAAAGGCGGTAATACGGTTAT
CCACAGAATCAGGGGATAACGCAGGAAAGAACATGTGAGCAAAAGGCCAGCAAAAGGCCAGGAACCGTAA
AAAGGCCGCGTTGCTGGCGTTTTTCCATAGGCTCCGCCCCCCTGACGAGCATCACAAAAATCGACGCTCA
AGTCAGAGGTGGCGAAACCCGACAGGACTATAAAGATACCAGGCGTTTCCCCCTGGAAGCTCCCTCGTGC
GCTCTCCTGTTCCGACCCTGCCGCTTACCGGATACCTGTCCGCCTTTCTCCCTTCGGGAAGCGTGGCGCT
TTCTCATAGCTCACGCTGTAGGTATCTCAGTTCGGTGTAGGTCGTTCGCTCCAAGCTGGGCTGTGTGCAC
GAACCCCCCGTTCAGCCCGACCGCTGCGCCTTATCCGGTAACTATCGTCTTGAGTCCAACCCGGTAAGAC
ACGACTTATCGCCACTGGCAGCAGCCACTGGTAACAGGATTAGCAGAGCGAGGTATGTAGGCGGTGCTAC
AGAGTTCTTGAAGTGGTGGCCTAACTACGGCTACACTAGAAGAACAGTATTTGGTATCTGCGCTCTGCTG
AAGCCAGTTACCTTCGGAAAAAGAGTTGGTAGCTCTTGATCCGGCAAACAAACCACCGCTGGTAGCGGTG
GTTTTTTTGTTTGCAAGCAGCAGATTACGCGCAGAAAAAAAGGATCTCAAGAAGATCCTTTGATCTTTTC
TACGGGGTCTGACGCTCAGTGGAACGAAAACTCACGTTAAGGGATTTTGGTCATGAGATTATCAAAAAGG
ATCTTCACCTAGATCCTTTTAAATTAAAAATGAAGTTTTAAATCAATCTAAAGTATATATGAGTAAACTT
GGTCTGACAGTTACCAATGCTTAATCAGTGAGGCACCTATCTCAGCGATCTGTCTATTTCGTTCATCCAT
AGTTGCCTGACTCCCCGTCGTGTAGATAACTACGATACGGGAGGGCTTACCATCTGGCCCCAGTGCTGCA
ATGATACCGCGAGACCCACGCTCACCGGCTCCAGATTTATCAGCAATAAACCAGCCAGCCGGAAGGGCCG
AGCGCAGAAGTGGTCCTGCAACTTTATCCGCCTCCATCCAGTCTATTAATTGTTGCCGGGAAGCTAGAGT
AAGTAGTTCGCCAGTTAATAGTTTGCGCAACGTTGTTGCCATTGCTACAGGCATCGTGGTGTCACGCTCG
TCGTTTGGTATGGCTTCATTCAGCTCCGGTTCCCAACGATCAAGGCGAGTTACATGATCCCCCATGTTGT
GCAAAAAAGCGGTTAGCTCCTTCGGTCCTCCGATCGTTGTCAGAAGTAAGTTGGCCGCAGTGTTATCACT
CATGGTTATGGCAGCACTGCATAATTCTCTTACTGTCATGCCATCCGTAAGATGCTTTTCTGTGACTGGT
GAGTACTCAACCAAGTCATTCTGAGAATAGTGTATGCGGCGACCGAGTTGCTCTTGCCCGGCGTCAATAC
GGGATAATACCGCGCCACATAGCAGAACTTTAAAAGTGCTCATCATTGGAAAACGTTCTTCGGGGCGAAA
ACTCTCAAGGATCTTACCGCTGTTGAGATCCAGTTCGATGTAACCCACTCGTGCACCCAACTGATCTTCA
GCATCTTTTACTTTCACCAGCGTTTCTGGGTGAGCAAAAACAGGAAGGCAAAATGCCGCAAAAAAGGGAA
TAAGGGCGACACGGAAATGTTGAATACTCATACTCTTCCTTTTTCAATATTATTGAAGCATTTATCAGGG
TTATTGTCTCATGAGCGGATACATATTTGAATGTATTTAGAAAAATAAACAAATAGGGGTTCCGCGCACA
TTTCCCCGAAAAGTGCCACCTGACGTCGACG
